Addgene plasmid #87283: pRS414 Hsh155 R294L/K335E
Purpose: Encodes Hsh155 R294L K335E for expression in yeast
Depositing lab: Aaron Hoskins. Depositing organization: University of Wisconsin, Madison. Publication: SF3b1 mutations associated with myelodysplastic syndromes alter the fidelity of branchsite selection in yeast. Carrocci TJ, Zoerner DM, Paulson JC, Hoskins AA. Nucleic Acids Res. 2017 Jan 6. pii: gkw1349. doi: 10.1093/nar/gkw1349. PubMed 28062854.
Backbone
  Vector backbone: pRS414
  Backbone manufacturer: ATCC
  Backbone size w/o insert (bp): 4788
  Total vector size (bp): 8124
  Vector type: Bacterial Expression, Yeast Expression
  Selectable markers: TRP1
Growth in bacteria
  Bacterial resistance: Ampicillin, 100 μg/mL
  Growth temperature: 37°C
  Growth strain: DH5alpha
  Copy number: Unknown
Gene/Insert
  Gene/Insert name: HSH155
  Species: S. cerevisiae (budding yeast)
  Insert size (bp): 3426
  Mutation: R294L & K335E
  GenBank ID: NP_014015.1
  Entrez Gene: HSH155 (a.k.a. YMR288W)
  Cloning method: Restriction Enzyme; 5′ cloning site SacI (not destroyed); 3′ cloning site XhoI (not destroyed)
  Sequencing primers: 5′ TGTAAAACGACGGCCAGT; 3′ CAGGAAACAGCTATGAC
Terms and licenses: Academic/Nonprofit Terms; Industry Terms: Not Available to Industry
How to cite: pRS414 Hsh155 R294L/K335E was a gift from Aaron Hoskins (Addgene plasmid # 87283 ; http://n2t.net/addgene:87283 ; RRID:Addgene_87283)
