[The description below was written by a language model from this plasmid's Addgene catalogue record and pLannotate feature annotations shown in this document.]
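Description:
pRS414 Hsh155 R294L/K335E is an E. coli–yeast shuttle plasmid built on the pRS414 backbone for expressing a double-mutant form of the Saccharomyces cerevisiae splicing factor Hsh155 in budding yeast. In bacteria it is propagated through a high-copy ColE1/pUC-type origin and selected with ampicillin via the β-lactamase gene. In yeast it is maintained by a CEN6/ARS element, which provides autonomous replication and centromere-based segregation typical of low-copy, stably inherited plasmids, and it is selected by tryptophan prototrophy through the TRP1 marker with its own promoter. The backbone also carries an f1 origin and the usual remnants of a lacZα multiple cloning region, with flanking T7 and T3 promoters and lac promoter/operator elements.

The insert of about 3.4 kb was cloned between SacI and XhoI sites and contains the HSH155 (YMR288W) open reading frame, the yeast orthologue of human SF3b1, which contacts the pre-mRNA around the branch site early in spliceosome assembly. The coding sequence carries the substitutions R294L and K335E. The annotated ORF occupies roughly 2.9 kb of the insert, leaving a few hundred base pairs of flanking sequence on each side, including a short downstream fragment matching the ABZ2 gene. This suggests a genomic fragment that may carry native regulatory sequence, but the record does not name the promoter or terminator driving expression. According to the associated publication, the plasmid belongs to work examining how SF3b1 mutations linked to myelodysplastic syndromes affect the fidelity of branch site selection in yeast.
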