Features (pLannotate 1.2.2; 19 found; start..end, strand, type, name):
    137..186     +  misc_feature   bom (fragment): basis of mobility region from pBR322
    324..471     +  promoter       TRP1 promoter: S. cerevisiae TRP1
    472..1146    +  CDS            TRP1: phosphoribosylanthranilate isomerase, required for tryptophan biosynthesis; S. cerevisiae TRP1; yeast auxotrophic marker
   1197..1248    +  misc_feature   bom (fragment): basis of mobility region from pBR322
   1276..1704    -  rep_origin     f1 ori (sequence partly withheld): f1 bacteriophage origin of replication; arrow indicates direction of (+) strand synthesis
   1708..1863    -  CDS            lacZα (fragment): LacZα fragment of β-galactosidase; lacZ fragment
   1871..1889    +  promoter       T7 promoter: promoter for bacteriophage T7 RNA polymerase
   2170..5082    +  CDS            HSH155: SF3B1_YEAST - Experimental evidence at protein level: Swiss-Prot protein existence level 1. Contacts pre-mRNA on both sides of the branch site early in spliceosome assembly. From Saccharomyces cerevisiae (strain ATCC 204508 / S288c) (Baker's yeast).
   5284..5337    +  CDS            ABZ2 (fragment): PABC_YEAST - Experimental evidence at protein level: Swiss-Prot protein existence level 1. Converts 4-amino-4-deoxychorismate into 4-aminobenzoate (PABA) and pyruvate. From Saccharomyces cerevisiae (strain ATCC 204508 / S288c) (Baker's yeast).
   5354..5372    -  promoter       T3 promoter: promoter for bacteriophage T3 RNA polymerase
   5417..5433    -  protein_bind   lac operator: The lac repressor binds to the lac operator to inhibit transcription in E. coli. This inhibition can be relieved by adding lactose or isopropyl-β-D-thiogalactopyranoside (IPTG). lac repressor encoded by lacI
   5441..5471    -  promoter       lac promoter: promoter for the E. coli lac operon
   5486..5507    -  protein_bind   CAP binding site: CAP binding activates transcription in the presence of cAMP. E. coli catabolite activator protein
   5520..5612    -  CDS            lacI (fragment): lac repressor; lacI; The lac repressor binds to the lac operator to inhibit transcription in E. coli. This inhibition can be relieved by adding lactose or isopropyl-β-D-thiogalactopyranoside (IPTG).
   5795..6383    -  rep_origin     ori: high-copy-number ColE1/pMB1/pBR322/pUC origin of replication
   6554..7414    -  CDS            AmpR: β-lactamase; bla; confers resistance to ampicillin, carbenicillin, and related antibiotics
   7415..7519    -  promoter       AmpR promoter: bla
   7556..8059    +  misc_feature   CEN/ARS: S. cerevisiae CEN6 centromere fused to an autonomously replicating sequence
   8127..35      +  CDS            rop (fragment) (across the origin): Rop protein, which maintains plasmids at low copy number; rop
>Addgene plasmid #87283 | pRS414 Hsh155 R294L/K335E | addgene full sequence | sequence record 182551 | Addgene NGS Result
TCGCGCGTTTCGGTGATGACGGTGAAAACCTCTGACACATGCAGCTCCCGGAGACGGTCACAGCTTGTCT
GTAAGCGGATGCCGGGAGCAGACAAGCCCGTCAGGGCGCGTCAGCGGGTGTTGGCGGGTGTCGGGGCTGG
CTTAACTATGCGGCATCAGAGCAGATTGTACTGAGAGTGCACCATAGATCACGACATTACTATATATATA
ATATAGGAAGCATTTAATAGAACAGCATCGTAATATATGTGTACTTTGCAGTTATGACGCCAGATGGCAG
TAGTGGAAGATATTCTTTATTGAAAAATAGCTTGTCACCTTACGTACAATCTTGATCCGGAGCTTTTCTT
TTTTTGCCGATTAAGAATTAATTCGGTCGAAAAAAGAAAAGGAGAGGGCCAAGAGGGAGGGCATTGGTGA
CTATTGAGCACGTGAGTATACGTGATTAAGCACACAAAGGCAGCTTGGAGTATGTCTGTTATTAATTTCA
CAGGTAGTTCTGGTCCATTGGTGAAAGTTTGCGGCTTGCAGAGCACAGAGGCCGCAGAATGTGCTCTAGA
TTCCGATGCTGACTTGCTGGGTATTATATGTGTGCCCAATAGAAAGAGAACAATTGACCCGGTTATTGCA
AGGAAAATTTCAAGTCTTGTAAAAGCATATAAAAATAGTTCAGGCACTCCGAAATACTTGGTTGGCGTGT
TTCGTAATCAACCTAAGGAGGATGTTTTGGCTCTGGTCAATGATTACGGCATTGATATCGTCCAACTGCA
TGGAGATGAGTCGTGGCAAGAATACCAAGAGTTCCTCGGTTTGCCAGTTATTAAAAGACTCGTATTTCCA
AAAGACTGCAACATACTACTCAGTGCAGCTTCACAGAAACCTCATTCGTTTATTCCCTTGTTTGATTCAG
AAGCAGGTGGGACAGGTGAACTTTTGGATTGGAACTCGATTTCTGACTGGGTTGGAAGGCAAGAGAGCCC
CGAAAGCTTACATTTTATGTTAGCTGGTGGACTGACGCCAGAAAATGTTGGTGATGCGCTTAGATTAAAT
GGCGTTATTGGTGTTGATGTAAGCGGAGGTGTGGAGACAAATGGTGTAAAAGACTCTAACAAAATAGCAA
ATTTCGTCAAAAATGCTAAGAAATAGGTTATTACTGAGTAGTATTTATTTAAGTATTGTTTGTGCACTTG
CCGATCTATGCGGTGTGAAATACCGCACAGATGCGTAAGGAGAAAATACCGCATCAGGAAATTGTAAGCG
TTAATATTTTGTTAAAATTCGCGTTAAATTTTTGTTAAATCAGCTCATTTTTTAACCAATAGGCCGAAAT
CGGCAAAATCCCTTATAAATCAAAAGAATAGACCGAGATAGGGT
[37 nt withheld, positions 1375-1411]
AAAGAACGTGGACTCCAACGTCAAAGG
[49 nt withheld, positions 1439-1487]
T
[91 nt withheld, positions 1489-1579]
G
[124 nt withheld, positions 1581-1704]
CCATTCGCCATTCAGGCTGCGCAACTGTTGGGAAGGGCGATCGGTGCGGGCCTCTTCGCTATTACGCCAG
CTGGCGAAAGGGGGATGTGCTGCAAGGCGATTAAGTTGGGTAACGCCAGGGTTTTCCCAGTCACGACGTT
GTAAAACGACGGCCAGTGAGCGCGCGTAATACGACTCACTATAGGGCGAATTGGGTACCGGGCCCCCCCC
TCGAGCATGTACTTTCCGCCTAACTACCATCACCTGTCTTTATTTATTCCGCTGACAGATATGCACAACC
AATTATCGTCTCTTGAAAGCTTTTTAGACGTGATTGCTGTTATTTGGCACGTTGTTAGTATTTAAGCTTA
TTCGGGTTTGCATTGATATTTGCCCGAGCAGAAATCTCCTTCTCGATGAGTTAGAACTGAAACATCTCTT
CAATTACTTATACATAATAAACATAGAAAGCCAGGACCTGTCATCATGAGTCATCCGATTCAATTTGTAA
ACGCTAATAATAGCGATAAGAGCCACCAATTAGGCGGTCAATATTCTATTCCTCAGGATTTGAGGGAAAA
CCTGCAGAAAGAAGCTGCACGTATTGGTGAGAACGAAAAAGATGTGCTACAGGAAAAAATGGAAACTAGG
ACAGTGCAAAATCGAGAGGATTCATACCACAAAAGAAGGTTTGATATGAAGTTTGAGCCGGATTCCGATA
CACAAACTGTTACGTCTTCAGAAAATACCCAAGACGCTGTCGTGCCAAGGAAAAGAAAATCTCGTTGGGA
TGTAAAAGGGTACGAGCCACCTGATGAATCTTCAACAGCGGTCAAAGAAAACTCTGATAGTGCTTTGGTT
AATGTAGAAGGAATCCATGATTTGATGTTTTTTAAACCTTCTGACCATAAATATTTCGCCGACGTTATAT
CCAAAAAACCCATAGATGAGTTAAATAAGGATGAAAAGAAAGAAAGAACCCTGTCGATGTTACTTCTGAA
AATAAAAAATGGCAATACAGCGAGTAGGAGGACTTCTATGCGGATTTTAACCGATAAAGCTGTTACATTT
GGTCCAGAAATGATATTTAACCGCTTATTGCCCATATTACTAGACAGAAGTTTGGAAGACCAGGAAAGAC
ATCTAATGATCAAGACCATAGATCGCGTCCTTTACCAGCTAGGAGATTTAACAAAACCTTACGTTCACAA
AATACTTGTAGTAGCTGCCCCATTGCTAATAGATGAAGATCCAATGGTTCGTTCAACAGGCCAGGAGATA
ATCACCAATCTGTCTACAGTCGCTGGCCTAAAAACCATTCTAACAGTAATGAGACCTGATATTGAGAATG
AGGATGAGTATGTTCTAAATGTAACTTCAAGAGCGGCGGCTGTGGTGGCAAAAGCCCTTGGTGTTAATCA
ATTGCTTCCTTTCATCAATGCAGCATGCCACTCACGGAAGTCTTGGAAAGCAAGGCATACTGGCATAGAA
ATTGTGCAGCAAATAGGTATACTTTTGGGAATAGGTGTCTTGAATCATCTTACTGGGCTGATGAGTTGTA
TCAAAGACTGCCTAATGGATGATCACGTTCCGGTGCGAATTGTTACAGCACATACTTTATCAACACTAGC
AGAAAATTCTTATCCATATGGTATCGAAGTTTTCAACGTTGTACTGGAGCCATTATGGAAGGGTATAAGA
AGTCATCGTGGTAAAGTGCTATCTTCTTTTTTAAAAGCTGTTGGATCTATGATCCCATTGATGGACCCAG
AGTATGCCGGTTATTATACCACAGAAGCAATGAGAATAATTAGACGTGAATTCGACTCTCCCGATGATGA
AATGAAAAAGACCATTCTTTTAGTATTACAAAAATGTAGCGCTGTAGAATCCATAACGCCAAAATTTCTG
AGAGAAGAAATCGCGCCAGAATTCTTTCAAAAATTTTGGGTCAGACGAGTGGCATTGGATAGACCATTAA
ACAAAGTTGTTACATATACTACTGTTACATTAGCAAAGAAATTAGGTTGTTCTTATACCATTGATAAATT
ATTAACACCATTGAGAGATGAAGCTGAGCCGTTCAGAACAATGGCTGTCCATGCTGTTACTAGAACAGTA
AACTTATTAGGGACAGCAGATTTAGATGAGAGATTAGAAACGAGGCTTATTGATGCGCTCTTGATAGCAT
TTCAAGAACAAACAAATAGTGATTCTATAATCTTTAAAGGGTTTGGGGCAGTGACGGTGTCACTTGACAT
CCGTATGAAACCGTTTTTAGCACCCATTGTGAGTACGATTTTAAATCATTTAAAGCATAAAACTCCCTTG
GTTCGTCAACATGCAGCAGATCTATGTGCCATACTAATACCAGTCATCAAGAACTGTCACGAATTCGAAA
TGTTGAATAAATTGAACATTATATTGTATGAATCCTTAGGCGAAGTATATCCAGAGGTATTAGGTTCTAT
AATCAACGCTATGTACTGTATTACTAGCGTAATGGATTTGGATAAACTACAACCTCCTATTAATCAAATT
TTACCAACCTTAACTCCAATTTTAAGAAACAAGCATAGAAAAGTCGAAGTAAACACTATCAAATTTGTTG
GACTTATTGGTAAATTAGCACCTACCTATGCACCTCCTAAAGAATGGATGAGAATATGTTTTGAACTATT
AGAACTTTTGAAAAGTACAAATAAAGAAATAAGAAGATCAGCAAATGCCACGTTTGGATTCATTGCTGAA
GCAATTGGACCTCACGATGTTCTTGTTGCGTTATTGAACAATTTAAAGGTTCAAGAACGTCAGTTACGTG
TATGCACGGCTGTTGCTATCGGTATCGTTGCTAAAGTGTGTGGTCCTTACAACGTGCTGCCAGTAATCAT
GAATGAATACACAACACCAGAGACTAATGTTCAAAACGGTGTTCTCAAGGCCATGTCATTCATGTTTGAG
TACATTGGTAACATGTCTAAGGATTACATATACTTCATAACACCATTATTAGAAGATGCACTCACCGATA
GGGATTTAGTTCATCGTCAGACAGCGTCGAACGTAATAACCCACTTAGCTTTAAACTGTTCAGGTACAGG
TCACGAAGATGCCTTCATTCATTTAATGAATCTTCTAATACCCAATATTTTTGAAACTTCACCACATGCT
ATTATGCGTATTTTAGAAGGTTTGGAGGCACTGAGTCAAGCTCTTGGCCCTGGACTATTCATGAACTACA
TATGGGCAGGATTGTTCCATCCAGCGAAGAATGTAAGGAAAGCATTTTGGAGGGTGTATAATAACATGTA
CGTAATGTACCAGGACGCCATGGTACCTTTTTACCCCGTTACACCAGACAACAATGAAGAATATATAGAA
GAACTGGATTTAGTTCTGTGAATATATATAGAGCATATAAATAACCACAACTTGTAAGAATATTTTACTT
GACACACCTATATCATCACGTCACGATGCCTTCATAGATTATGATGAAATATAAACAGAACCTGCTATTG
GAAAAAAAAGGGCAGGAAAAAATTTTGTGAAAGTGAGTAAAAGAAAGATGAAGAGCGAGACATGGATAAT
AAGAAATAGATGTCACTAATGGACAATTGGAAGACTGATATGGAAAGTTACGATGAAGGAGGAGCTCCAG
CTTTTGTTCCCTTTAGTGAGGGTTAATTGCGCGCTTGGCGTAATCATGGTCATAGCTGTTTCCTGTGTGA
AATTGTTATCCGCTCACAATTCCACACAACATACGAGCCGGAAGCATAAAGTGTAAAGCCTGGGGTGCCT
AATGAGTGAGCTAACTCACATTAATTGCGTTGCGCTCACTGCCCGCTTTCCAGTCGGGAAACCTGTCGTG
CCAGCTGCATTAATGAATCGGCCAACGCGCGGGGAGAGGCGGTTTGCGTATTGGGCGCTCTTCCGCTTCC
TCGCTCACTGACTCGCTGCGCTCGGTCGTTCGGCTGCGGCGAGCGGTATCAGCTCACTCAAAGGCGGTAA
TACGGTTATCCACAGAATCAGGGGATAACGCAGGAAAGAACATGTGAGCAAAAGGCCAGCAAAAGGCCAG
GAACCGTAAAAAGGCCGCGTTGCTGGCGTTTTTCCATAGGCTCCGCCCCCCTGACGAGCATCACAAAAAT
CGACGCTCAAGTCAGAGGTGGCGAAACCCGACAGGACTATAAAGATACCAGGCGTTTCCCCCTGGAAGCT
CCCTCGTGCGCTCTCCTGTTCCGACCCTGCCGCTTACCGGATACCTGTCCGCCTTTCTCCCTTCGGGAAG
CGTGGCGCTTTCTCATAGCTCACGCTGTAGGTATCTCAGTTCGGTGTAGGTCGTTCGCTCCAAGCTGGGC
TGTGTGCACGAACCCCCCGTTCAGCCCGACCGCTGCGCCTTATCCGGTAACTATCGTCTTGAGTCCAACC
CGGTAAGACACGACTTATCGCCACTGGCAGCAGCCACTGGTAACAGGATTAGCAGAGCGAGGTATGTAGG
CGGTGCTACAGAGTTCTTGAAGTGGTGGCCTAACTACGGCTACACTAGAAGAACAGTATTTGGTATCTGC
GCTCTGCTGAAGCCAGTTACCTTCGGAAAAAGAGTTGGTAGCTCTTGATCCGGCAAACAAACCACCGCTG
GTAGCGGTGGTTTTTTTGTTTGCAAGCAGCAGATTACGCGCAGAAAAAAAGGATCTCAAGAAGATCCTTT
GATCTTTTCTACGGGGTCTGACGCTCAGTGGAACGAAAACTCACGTTAAGGGATTTTGGTCATGAGATTA
TCAAAAAGGATCTTCACCTAGATCCTTTTAAATTAAAAATGAAGTTTTAAATCAATCTAAAGTATATATG
AGTAAACTTGGTCTGACAGTTACCAATGCTTAATCAGTGAGGCACCTATCTCAGCGATCTGTCTATTTCG
TTCATCCATAGTTGCCTGACTCCCCGTCGTGTAGATAACTACGATACGGGAGGGCTTACCATCTGGCCCC
AGTGCTGCAATGATACCGCGAGACCCACGCTCACCGGCTCCAGATTTATCAGCAATAAACCAGCCAGCCG
GAAGGGCCGAGCGCAGAAGTGGTCCTGCAACTTTATCCGCCTCCATCCAGTCTATTAATTGTTGCCGGGA
AGCTAGAGTAAGTAGTTCGCCAGTTAATAGTTTGCGCAACGTTGTTGCCATTGCTACAGGCATCGTGGTG
TCACGCTCGTCGTTTGGTATGGCTTCATTCAGCTCCGGTTCCCAACGATCAAGGCGAGTTACATGATCCC
CCATGTTGTGCAAAAAAGCGGTTAGCTCCTTCGGTCCTCCGATCGTTGTCAGAAGTAAGTTGGCCGCAGT
GTTATCACTCATGGTTATGGCAGCACTGCATAATTCTCTTACTGTCATGCCATCCGTAAGATGCTTTTCT
GTGACTGGTGAGTACTCAACCAAGTCATTCTGAGAATAGTGTATGCGGCGACCGAGTTGCTCTTGCCCGG
CGTCAATACGGGATAATACCGCGCCACATAGCAGAACTTTAAAAGTGCTCATCATTGGAAAACGTTCTTC
GGGGCGAAAACTCTCAAGGATCTTACCGCTGTTGAGATCCAGTTCGATGTAACCCACTCGTGCACCCAAC
TGATCTTCAGCATCTTTTACTTTCACCAGCGTTTCTGGGTGAGCAAAAACAGGAAGGCAAAATGCCGCAA
AAAAGGGAATAAGGGCGACACGGAAATGTTGAATACTCATACTCTTCCTTTTTCAATATTATTGAAGCAT
TTATCAGGGTTATTGTCTCATGAGCGGATACATATTTGAATGTATTTAGAAAAATAAACAAATAGGGGTT
CCGCGCACATTTCCCCGAAAAGTGCCACCTGGGTCCTTTTCATCACGTGCTATAAAAATAATTATAATTT
AAATTTTTTAATATAAATATATAAATTAAAAATAGAAAGTAAAAAAAGAAATTAAAGAAAAAATAGTTTT
TGTTTTCCGAAGATGTAAAAGACTCTAGGGGGATCGCCAACAAATACTACCTTTTATCTTGCTCTTCCTG
CTCTCAGGTATTAATGCCGAATTGTTTCATCTTGTCTGTGTAGAAGACCACACACGAAAATCCTGTGATT
TTACATTTTACTTATCGTTAATCGAATGTATATCTATTTAATCTGCTTTTCTTGTCTAATAAATATATAT
GTAAAGTACGCTTTTTGTTGAAATTTTTTAAACCTTTGTTTATTTTTTTTTCTTCATTCCGTAACTCTTC
TACCTTCTTTATTTACTTTCTAAAATCCAAATACAAAACATAAAAATAAATAAACACAGAGTAAATTCCC
AAATTATTCCATCATTAAAAGATACGAGGCGCGTGTAAGTTACAGGCAAGCGATCCGTCTAAGAAACCAT
TATTATCATGACATTAACCTATAAAAATAGGCGTATCACGAGGCCCTTTCGTC
